Addgene plasmid #72732: pAWp12
Purpose: pFUGW-CMVp-GFP
Depositing lab: Timothy Lu. Depositing organization: Massachusetts Institute of Technology. Publication: Massively parallel high-order combinatorial genetics in human cells. Wong AS, Choi GC, Cheng AA, Purcell O, Lu TK. Nat Biotechnol. 2015 Sep;33(9):952-61. doi: 10.1038/nbt.3326. Epub 2015 Aug 17. PubMed 26280411.
Backbone
  Vector backbone: pFUGW
  Vector type: Lentiviral
Growth in bacteria
  Bacterial resistance: Ampicillin, 100 μg/mL
  Growth temperature: 37°C
  Growth strain: Stbl3
  Copy number: Unknown
Gene/Insert
  Gene/Insert name: CMVp-GFP
Terms and licenses: Academic/Nonprofit Terms; Industry Terms: Not Available to Industry
How to cite: pAWp12 was a gift from Timothy Lu (Addgene plasmid # 72732 ; http://n2t.net/addgene:72732 ; RRID:Addgene_72732)
