[The description below was written by a language model from this plasmid's Addgene catalogue record and pLannotate feature annotations shown in this document.]
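Description:
pAWp12 is a lentiviral transfer plasmid built on the pFUGW backbone, described in its record as pFUGW-CMVp-GFP. The 9,318-nt plasmid is propagated in E. coli through a high-copy ColE1/pUC-type origin with ampicillin selection (AmpR under its own bla promoter), and the recommended host is a recombination-deficient strain, as is usual for LTR-containing vectors. The backbone also carries an f1 origin and a cassette in which tandem SV40 and EM7 promoters drive BleoR (Sh ble) followed by an SV40 poly(A) signal. This cassette could confer Zeocin resistance in mammalian or bacterial cells, but it lies outside the LTR-flanked region and so would not be packaged into virus.

The viral genome is transcribed in packaging cells from a CMV enhancer/promoter fused to a truncated HIV-1 5' LTR, an arrangement typical of Tat-independent, third-generation designs. Downstream are the Ψ packaging signal with a partial gag sequence, the RRE for Rev-dependent nuclear export of the genomic RNA, and the cPPT/CTS element, which promotes nuclear import of the reverse-transcribed genome. The payload is an internal CMV enhancer/promoter driving EGFP, followed by WPRE to boost transcript stability and expression. The unit ends with a second truncated LTR (annotated as a 5' LTR fragment but positioned as the 3' LTR, preceded by residual nef sequence) and a bGH poly(A) signal.

The plasmid thus provides constitutive GFP expression in transduced mammalian cells. It comes from work on massively parallel combinatorial genetics in human cells, where a construct like this could plausibly serve as a fluorescent reporter or control vector, or as a parent for further cloning. The record does not state its specific role.
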