Features (pLannotate 1.2.2; 31 found; start..end, strand, type, name):
     17..42      +  misc_feature   MCS (fragment): pBluescript multiple cloning site
     42..630     +  misc_feature   WPRE: woodchuck hepatitis virus posttranscriptional regulatory element
    567..1148    +  CDS            nef (fragment): NEF_HV1H2 - Experimental evidence at protein level: Swiss-Prot protein existence level 1. Extracellular Nef protein targets CD4(+) T-lymphocytes for apoptosis by interacting with CXCR4 surface receptors. From Human immunodeficiency virus type 1 group M subtype B (isolate HXB2) (HIV-1).
   1155..1335    +  LTR            5' LTR (truncated): truncated 5' long terminal repeat (LTR) from HIV-1
   1367..1591    +  polyA_signal   bGH poly(A) signal: bovine growth hormone polyadenylation signal
   1595..1616    +  promoter       SV40 promoter (fragment): SV40 enhancer and early promoter
   1637..2065    +  rep_origin     f1 ori (sequence partly withheld): f1 bacteriophage origin of replication; arrow indicates direction of (+) strand synthesis
   2079..2408    +  promoter       SV40 promoter: SV40 enhancer and early promoter
   2456..2503    +  promoter       EM7 promoter: synthetic bacterial promoter&nbsp
   2522..2896    +  CDS            BleoR: antibiotic-binding protein; Sh ble from Streptoalloteichus hindustanus; confers resistance to bleomycin, phleomycin, and Zeocin™
   2906..3031    +  CDS            ble (fragment): BLE_KLEPN - Experimental evidence at protein level: Swiss-Prot protein existence level 1. Binding protein with a strong affinity to the bleomycin family of antibiotics. Binds to CL990; an antimitotic-antibiotic compound. From Klebsiella pneumoniae.
   3026..3147    +  polyA_signal   SV40 poly(A) signal: SV40 polyadenylation signal
   3220..3236    -  protein_bind   lac operator: The lac repressor binds to the lac operator to inhibit transcription in E. coli. This inhibition can be relieved by adding lactose or isopropyl-β-D-thiogalactopyranoside (IPTG). lac repressor encoded by lacI
   3244..3274    -  promoter       lac promoter: promoter for the E. coli lac operon
   3289..3310    -  protein_bind   CAP binding site: CAP binding activates transcription in the presence of cAMP. E. coli catabolite activator protein
   3323..3415    -  CDS            lacI (fragment): lac repressor; lacI; The lac repressor binds to the lac operator to inhibit transcription in E. coli. This inhibition can be relieved by adding lactose or isopropyl-β-D-thiogalactopyranoside (IPTG).
   3598..4186    -  rep_origin     ori: high-copy-number ColE1/pMB1/pBR322/pUC origin of replication
   4357..5217    -  CDS            AmpR: β-lactamase; bla; confers resistance to ampicillin, carbenicillin, and related antibiotics
   5218..5322    -  promoter       AmpR promoter: bla
   5381..5433    -  misc_feature   bom (fragment): basis of mobility region from pBR322
   5588..5967    +  enhancer       CMV enhancer: human cytomegalovirus immediate early enhancer
   5968..6167    +  promoter       CMV promoter: human cytomegalovirus (CMV) immediate early promoter
   6185..6365    +  LTR            5' LTR (truncated): truncated 5' long terminal repeat (LTR) from HIV-1
   6412..6537    +  misc_feature   HIV-1 Ψ: packaging signal of human immunodeficiency virus type 1
   6521..6884    +  CDS            HIV-1 gag (fragment): gag protein from human immunodeficiency virus 1; gag
   7030..7263    +  misc_feature   RRE: The Rev response element (RRE) of HIV-1 allows for Rev-dependent mRNA export from the nucleus to the cytoplasm.
   7640..7740    +  CDS            Rev (fragment): human immunodeficiency virus 1 (HIV-1) Rev protein; rev; enhances nuclear export of unspliced and incompletely spliced viral mRNAs
   7790..7907    +  misc_feature   cPPT/CTS: central polypurine tract and central termination sequence of HIV-1
   7971..8350    +  enhancer       CMV enhancer: human cytomegalovirus immediate early enhancer
   8351..8550    +  promoter       CMV promoter: human cytomegalovirus (CMV) immediate early promoter
   8573..9292    +  CDS            EGFP: the original enhanced GFP (Yang et al., 1996) mammalian codon-optimized
>Addgene plasmid #72732 | pAWp12 | depositor full sequence | sequence record 133515 | pAWp12 sequence 9318 bps
GATCCGCGAAAAGTCCGGAATTCGATATCAAGCTTATCGATAATCAACCTCTGGATTACAAAATTTGTGA
AAGATTGACTGGTATTCTTAACTATGTTGCTCCTTTTACGCTATGTGGATACGCTGCTTTAATGCCTTTG
TATCATGCTATTGCTTCCCGTATGGCTTTCATTTTCTCCTCCTTGTATAAATCCTGGTTGCTGTCTCTTT
ATGAGGAGTTGTGGCCCGTTGTCAGGCAACGTGGCGTGGTGTGCACTGTGTTTGCTGACGCAACCCCCAC
TGGTTGGGGCATTGCCACCACCTGTCAGCTCCTTTCCGGGACTTTCGCTTTCCCCCTCCCTATTGCCACG
GCGGAACTCATCGCCGCCTGCCTTGCCCGCTGCTGGACAGGGGCTCGGCTGTTGGGCACTGACAATTCCG
TGGTGTTGTCGGGGAAATCATCGTCCTTTCCTTGGCTGCTCGCCTGTGTTGCCACCTGGATTCTGCGCGG
GACGTCCTTCTGCTACGTCCCTTCGGCCCTCAATCCAGCGGACCTTCCTTCCCGCGGCCTGCTGCCGGCT
CTGCGGCCTCTTCCGCGTCTTCGCCTTCGCCCTCAGACGAGTCGGATCTCCCTTTGGGCCGCCTCCCCGC
ATCGATACCGTCGACCTCGAGACCTAGAAAAACATGGAGCAATCACAAGTAGCAATACAGCAGCTACCAA
TGCTGATTGTGCCTGGCTAGAAGCACAAGAGGAGGAGGAGGTGGGTTTTCCAGTCACACCTCAGGTACCT
TTAAGACCAATGACTTACAAGGCAGCTGTAGATCTTAGCCACTTTTTAAAAGAAAAGGGGGGACTGGAAG
GGCTAATTCACTCCCAACGAAGACAAGATATCCTTGATCTGTGGATCTACCACACACAAGGCTACTTCCC
TGATTGGCAGAACTACACACCAGGGCCAGGGATCAGATATCCACTGACCTTTGGATGGTGCTACAAGCTA
GTACCAGTTGAGCAAGAGAAGGTAGAAGAAGCCAATGAAGGAGAGAACACCCGCTTGTTACACCCTGTGA
GCCTGCATGGGATGGATGACCCGGAGAGAGAAGTATTAGAGTGGAGGTTTGACAGCCGCCTAGCATTTCA
TCACATGGCCCGAGAGCTGCATCCGGACTGTACTGGGTCTCTCTGGTTAGACCAGATCTGAGCCTGGGAG
CTCTCTGGCTAACTAGGGAACCCACTGCTTAAGCCTCAATAAAGCTTGCCTTGAGTGCTTCAAGTAGTGT
GTGCCCGTCTGTTGTGTGACTCTGGTAACTAGAGATCCCTCAGACCCTTTTAGTCAGTGTGGAAAATCTC
TAGCAGGGCCCGTTTAAACCCGCTGATCAGCCTCGACTGTGCCTTCTAGTTGCCAGCCATCTGTTGTTTG
CCCCTCCCCCGTGCCTTCCTTGACCCTGGAAGGTGCCACTCCCACTGTCCTTTCCTAATAAAATGAGGAA
ATTGCATCGCATTGTCTGAGTAGGTGTCATTCTATTCTGGGGGGTGGGGTGGGGCAGGACAGCAAGGGGG
AGGATTGGGAAGACAATAGCAGGCATGCTGGGGATGCGGTGGGCTCTATGGCTTCTGAGGCGGAAAGAAC
CAGCTGGGGCTCTAGGGGGTATCCCC
[124 nt withheld, positions 1637-1760]
C
[91 nt withheld, positions 1762-1852]
A
[49 nt withheld, positions 1854-1902]
CCTTTGACGTTGGAGTCCACGTTCTTT
[37 nt withheld, positions 1930-1966]
ACCCTATCTCGGTCTATTCTTTTGATTTATAAGGGATTTTGCCGATTTCGGCCTATTGGTTAAAAAATGA
GCTGATTTAACAAAAATTTAACGCGAATTAATTCTGTGGAATGTGTGTCAGTTAGGGTGTGGAAAGTCCC
CAGGCTCCCCAGCAGGCAGAAGTATGCAAAGCATGCATCTCAATTAGTCAGCAACCAGGTGTGGAAAGTC
CCCAGGCTCCCCAGCAGGCAGAAGTATGCAAAGCATGCATCTCAATTAGTCAGCAACCATAGTCCCGCCC
CTAACTCCGCCCATCCCGCCCCTAACTCCGCCCAGTTCCGCCCATTCTCCGCCCCATGGCTGACTAATTT
TTTTTATTTATGCAGAGGCCGAGGCCGCCTCTGCCTCTGAGCTATTCCAGAAGTAGTGAGGAGGCTTTTT
TGGAGGCCTAGGCTTTTGCAAAAAGCTCCCGGGAGCTTGTATATCCATTTTCGGATCTGATCAGCACGTG
TTGACAATTAATCATCGGCATAGTATATCGGCATAGTATAATACGACAAGGTGAGGAACTAAACCATGGC
CAAGTTGACCAGTGCCGTTCCGGTGCTCACCGCGCGCGACGTCGCCGGAGCGGTCGAGTTCTGGACCGAC
CGGCTCGGGTTCTCCCGGGACTTCGTGGAGGACGACTTCGCCGGTGTGGTCCGGGACGACGTGACCCTGT
TCATCAGCGCGGTCCAGGACCAGGTGGTGCCGGACAACACCCTGGCCTGGGTGTGGGTGCGCGGCCTGGA
CGAGCTGTACGCCGAGTGGTCGGAGGTCGTGTCCACGAACTTCCGGGACGCCTCCGGGCCGGCCATGACC
GAGATCGGCGAGCAGCCGTGGGGGCGGGAGTTCGCCCTGCGCGACCCGGCCGGCAACTGCGTGCACTTCG
TGGCCGAGGAGCAGGACTGACACGTGCTACGAGATTTCGATTCCACCGCCGCCTTCTATGAAAGGTTGGG
CTTCGGAATCGTTTTCCGGGACGCCGGCTGGATGATCCTCCAGCGCGGGGATCTCATGCTGGAGTTCTTC
GCCCACCCCAACTTGTTTATTGCAGCTTATAATGGTTACAAATAAAGCAATAGCATCACAAATTTCACAA
ATAAAGCATTTTTTTCACTGCATTCTAGTTGTGGTTTGTCCAAACTCATCAATGTATCTTATCATGTCTG
TATACCGTCGACCTCTAGCTAGAGCTTGGCGTAATCATGGTCATAGCTGTTTCCTGTGTGAAATTGTTAT
CCGCTCACAATTCCACACAACATACGAGCCGGAAGCATAAAGTGTAAAGCCTGGGGTGCCTAATGAGTGA
GCTAACTCACATTAATTGCGTTGCGCTCACTGCCCGCTTTCCAGTCGGGAAACCTGTCGTGCCAGCTGCA
TTAATGAATCGGCCAACGCGCGGGGAGAGGCGGTTTGCGTATTGGGCGCTCTTCCGCTTCCTCGCTCACT
GACTCGCTGCGCTCGGTCGTTCGGCTGCGGCGAGCGGTATCAGCTCACTCAAAGGCGGTAATACGGTTAT
CCACAGAATCAGGGGATAACGCAGGAAAGAACATGTGAGCAAAAGGCCAGCAAAAGGCCAGGAACCGTAA
AAAGGCCGCGTTGCTGGCGTTTTTCCATAGGCTCCGCCCCCCTGACGAGCATCACAAAAATCGACGCTCA
AGTCAGAGGTGGCGAAACCCGACAGGACTATAAAGATACCAGGCGTTTCCCCCTGGAAGCTCCCTCGTGC
GCTCTCCTGTTCCGACCCTGCCGCTTACCGGATACCTGTCCGCCTTTCTCCCTTCGGGAAGCGTGGCGCT
TTCTCATAGCTCACGCTGTAGGTATCTCAGTTCGGTGTAGGTCGTTCGCTCCAAGCTGGGCTGTGTGCAC
GAACCCCCCGTTCAGCCCGACCGCTGCGCCTTATCCGGTAACTATCGTCTTGAGTCCAACCCGGTAAGAC
ACGACTTATCGCCACTGGCAGCAGCCACTGGTAACAGGATTAGCAGAGCGAGGTATGTAGGCGGTGCTAC
AGAGTTCTTGAAGTGGTGGCCTAACTACGGCTACACTAGAAGAACAGTATTTGGTATCTGCGCTCTGCTG
AAGCCAGTTACCTTCGGAAAAAGAGTTGGTAGCTCTTGATCCGGCAAACAAACCACCGCTGGTAGCGGTG
GTTTTTTTGTTTGCAAGCAGCAGATTACGCGCAGAAAAAAAGGATCTCAAGAAGATCCTTTGATCTTTTC
TACGGGGTCTGACGCTCAGTGGAACGAAAACTCACGTTAAGGGATTTTGGTCATGAGATTATCAAAAAGG
ATCTTCACCTAGATCCTTTTAAATTAAAAATGAAGTTTTAAATCAATCTAAAGTATATATGAGTAAACTT
GGTCTGACAGTTACCAATGCTTAATCAGTGAGGCACCTATCTCAGCGATCTGTCTATTTCGTTCATCCAT
AGTTGCCTGACTCCCCGTCGTGTAGATAACTACGATACGGGAGGGCTTACCATCTGGCCCCAGTGCTGCA
ATGATACCGCGAGACCCACGCTCACCGGCTCCAGATTTATCAGCAATAAACCAGCCAGCCGGAAGGGCCG
AGCGCAGAAGTGGTCCTGCAACTTTATCCGCCTCCATCCAGTCTATTAATTGTTGCCGGGAAGCTAGAGT
AAGTAGTTCGCCAGTTAATAGTTTGCGCAACGTTGTTGCCATTGCTACAGGCATCGTGGTGTCACGCTCG
TCGTTTGGTATGGCTTCATTCAGCTCCGGTTCCCAACGATCAAGGCGAGTTACATGATCCCCCATGTTGT
GCAAAAAAGCGGTTAGCTCCTTCGGTCCTCCGATCGTTGTCAGAAGTAAGTTGGCCGCAGTGTTATCACT
CATGGTTATGGCAGCACTGCATAATTCTCTTACTGTCATGCCATCCGTAAGATGCTTTTCTGTGACTGGT
GAGTACTCAACCAAGTCATTCTGAGAATAGTGTATGCGGCGACCGAGTTGCTCTTGCCCGGCGTCAATAC
GGGATAATACCGCGCCACATAGCAGAACTTTAAAAGTGCTCATCATTGGAAAACGTTCTTCGGGGCGAAA
ACTCTCAAGGATCTTACCGCTGTTGAGATCCAGTTCGATGTAACCCACTCGTGCACCCAACTGATCTTCA
GCATCTTTTACTTTCACCAGCGTTTCTGGGTGAGCAAAAACAGGAAGGCAAAATGCCGCAAAAAAGGGAA
TAAGGGCGACACGGAAATGTTGAATACTCATACTCTTCCTTTTTCAATATTATTGAAGCATTTATCAGGG
TTATTGTCTCATGAGCGGATACATATTTGAATGTATTTAGAAAAATAAACAAATAGGGGTTCCGCGCACA
TTTCCCCGAAAAGTGCCACCTGACGTCGACGGATCGGGAGATCTCCCGATCCCCTATGGTGCACTCTCAG
TACAATCTGCTCTGATGCCGCATAGTTAAGCCAGTATCTGCTCCCTGCTTGTGTGTTGGAGGTCGCTGAG
TAGTGCGCGAGCAAAATTTAAGCTACAACAAGGCAAGGCTTGACCGACAATTGCATGAAGAATCTGCTTA
GGGTTAGGCGTTTTGCGCTGCTTCGCGATGTACGGGCCAGATATACGCGTTGACATTGATTATTGACTAG
TTATTAATAGTAATCAATTACGGGGTCATTAGTTCATAGCCCATATATGGAGTTCCGCGTTACATAACTT
ACGGTAAATGGCCCGCCTGGCTGACCGCCCAACGACCCCCGCCCATTGACGTCAATAATGACGTATGTTC
CCATAGTAACGCCAATAGGGACTTTCCATTGACGTCAATGGGTGGAGTATTTACGGTAAACTGCCCACTT
GGCAGTACATCAAGTGTATCATATGCCAAGTACGCCCCCTATTGACGTCAATGACGGTAAATGGCCCGCC
TGGCATTATGCCCAGTACATGACCTTATGGGACTTTCCTACTTGGCAGTACATCTACGTATTAGTCATCG
CTATTACCATGGTGATGCGGTTTTGGCAGTACATCAATGGGCGTGGATAGCGGTTTGACTCACGGGGATT
TCCAAGTCTCCACCCCATTGACGTCAATGGGAGTTTGTTTTGGCACCAAAATCAACGGGACTTTCCAAAA
TGTCGTAACAACTCCGCCCCATTGACGCAAATGGGCGGTAGGCGTGTACGGTGGGAGGTCTATATAAGCA
GCGCGTTTTGCCTGTACTGGGTCTCTCTGGTTAGACCAGATCTGAGCCTGGGAGCTCTCTGGCTAACTAG
GGAACCCACTGCTTAAGCCTCAATAAAGCTTGCCTTGAGTGCTTCAAGTAGTGTGTGCCCGTCTGTTGTG
TGACTCTGGTAACTAGAGATCCCTCAGACCCTTTTAGTCAGTGTGGAAAATCTCTAGCAGTGGCGCCCGA
ACAGGGACTTGAAAGCGAAAGGGAAACCAGAGGAGCTCTCTCGACGCAGGACTCGGCTTGCTGAAGCGCG
CACGGCAAGAGGCGAGGGGCGGCGACTGGTGAGTACGCCAAAAATTTTGACTAGCGGAGGCTAGAAGGAG
AGAGATGGGTGCGAGAGCGTCAGTATTAAGCGGGGGAGAATTAGATCGCGATGGGAAAAAATTCGGTTAA
GGCCAGGGGGAAAGAAAAAATATAAATTAAAACATATAGTATGGGCAAGCAGGGAGCTAGAACGATTCGC
AGTTAATCCTGGCCTGTTAGAAACATCAGAAGGCTGTAGACAAATACTGGGACAGCTACAACCATCCCTT
CAGACAGGATCAGAAGAACTTAGATCATTATATAATACAGTAGCAACCCTCTATTGTGTGCATCAAAGGA
TAGAGATAAAAGACACCAAGGAAGCTTTAGACAAGATAGAGGAAGAGCAAAACAAAAGTAAGACCACCGC
ACAGCAAGCGGCCGCTGATCTTCAGACCTGGAGGAGGAGATATGAGGGACAATTGGAGAAGTGAATTATA
TAAATATAAAGTAGTAAAAATTGAACCATTAGGAGTAGCACCCACCAAGGCAAAGAGAAGAGTGGTGCAG
AGAGAAAAAAGAGCAGTGGGAATAGGAGCTTTGTTCCTTGGGTTCTTGGGAGCAGCAGGAAGCACTATGG
GCGCAGCGTCAATGACGCTGACGGTACAGGCCAGACAATTATTGTCTGGTATAGTGCAGCAGCAGAACAA
TTTGCTGAGGGCTATTGAGGCGCAACAGCATCTGTTGCAACTCACAGTCTGGGGCATCAAGCAGCTCCAG
GCAAGAATCCTGGCTGTGGAAAGATACCTAAAGGATCAACAGCTCCTGGGGATTTGGGGTTGCTCTGGAA
AACTCATTTGCACCACTGCTGTGCCTTGGAATGCTAGTTGGAGTAATAAATCTCTGGAACAGATTTGGAA
TCACACGACCTGGATGGAGTGGGACAGAGAAATTAACAATTACACAAGCTTAATACACTCCTTAATTGAA
GAATCGCAAAACCAGCAAGAAAAGAATGAACAAGAATTATTGGAATTAGATAAATGGGCAAGTTTGTGGA
ATTGGTTTAACATAACAAATTGGCTGTGGTATATAAAATTATTCATAATGATAGTAGGAGGCTTGGTAGG
TTTAAGAATAGTTTTTGCTGTACTTTCTATAGTGAATAGAGTTAGGCAGGGATATTCACCATTATCGTTT
CAGACCCACCTCCCAACCCCGAGGGGACCCGACAGGCCCGAAGGAATAGAAGAAGAAGGTGGAGAGAGAG
ACAGAGACAGATCCATTCGATTAGTGAACGGATCGGCACTGCGTGCGCCAATTCTGCAGACAAATGGCAG
TATTCATCCACAATTTTAAAAGAAAAGGGGGGATTGGGGGGTACAGTGCAGGGGAAAGAATAGTAGACAT
AATAGCAACAGACATACAAACTAAAGAATTACAAAAACAAATTACAAAAATTCAAAATTTTCGGGTTTAT
TACAGGGACAGCAGAGATCCAGTTTGGTTAATTAACGGGCCAGATATACGCGTTGACATTGATTATTGAC
TAGTTATTAATAGTAATCAATTACGGGGTCATTAGTTCATAGCCCATATATGGAGTTCCGCGTTACATAA
CTTACGGTAAATGGCCCGCCTGGCTGACCGCCCAACGACCCCCGCCCATTGACGTCAATAATGACGTATG
TTCCCATAGTAACGCCAATAGGGACTTTCCATTGACGTCAATGGGTGGAGTATTTACGGTAAACTGCCCA
CTTGGCAGTACATCAAGTGTATCATATGCCAAGTACGCCCCCTATTGACGTCAATGACGGTAAATGGCCC
GCCTGGCATTATGCCCAGTACATGACCTTATGGGACTTTCCTACTTGGCAGTACATCTACGTATTAGTCA
TCGCTATTACCATGGTGATGCGGTTTTGGCAGTACATCAATGGGCGTGGATAGCGGTTTGACTCACGGGG
ATTTCCAAGTCTCCACCCCATTGACGTCAATGGGAGTTTGTTTTGGCACCAAAATCAACGGGACTTTCCA
AAATGTCGTAACAACTCCGCCCCATTGACGCAAATGGGCGGTAGGCGTGTACGGTGGGAGGTCTATATAA
GCAGCGGTAACCTACCGGTCGCCACCATGGTGAGCAAGGGCGAGGAGCTGTTCACCGGGGTGGTGCCCAT
CCTGGTCGAGCTGGACGGCGACGTAAACGGCCACAAGTTCAGCGTGTCCGGCGAGGGCGAGGGCGATGCC
ACCTACGGCAAGCTGACCCTGAAGTTCATCTGCACCACCGGCAAGCTGCCCGTGCCCTGGCCCACCCTCG
TGACCACCCTGACCTACGGCGTGCAGTGCTTCAGCCGCTACCCCGACCACATGAAGCAGCACGACTTCTT
CAAGTCCGCCATGCCCGAAGGCTACGTCCAGGAGCGCACCATCTTCTTCAAGGACGACGGCAACTACAAG
ACCCGCGCCGAGGTGAAGTTCGAGGGCGACACCCTGGTGAACCGCATCGAGCTGAAGGGCATCGACTTCA
AGGAGGACGGCAACATCCTGGGGCACAAGCTGGAGTACAACTACAACAGCCACAACGTCTATATCATGGC
CGACAAGCAGAAGAACGGCATCAAGGTGAACTTCAAGATCCGCCACAACATCGAGGACGGCAGCGTGCAG
CTCGCCGACCACTACCAGCAGAACACCCCCATCGGCGACGGCCCCGTGCTGCTGCCCGACAACCACTACC
TGAGCACCCAGTCCGCCCTGAGCAAAGACCCCAACGAGAAGCGCGATCACATGGTCCTGCTGGAGTTCGT
GACCGCCGCCGGGATCACTCTCGGCATGGACGAGCTGTACAAGTAAAGCGGCCGCGACTCTACCTGCAGG
CG
