>Addgene plasmid #72732 | pAWp12 | addgene partial sequence | sequence record 136459 | SV40pA-R 5'-GAAATTTGTGATGCTATTGC-3'
GAAGAACTCCAGCATGAGATCCCCGCGCTGGAGGATCATCCAGCCGGCGTCCCGGAAAACGATTCCGAAG
CCCAACCTTTCATAGAAGGCGGCGGTGGAATCGAAATCTCGTAGCACGTGTCAGTCCTGCTCCTCGGCCA
CGAAGTGCACGCAGTTGCCGGCCGGGTCGCGCAGGGCGAACTCCCGCCCCCACGGCTGCTCGCCGATCTC
GGTCATGGCCGGCCCGGAGGCGTCCCGGAAGTTCGTGGACACGACCTCCGACCACTCGGCGTACAGCTCG
TCCAGGCCGCGCACCCACACCCAGGCCAG
