>Addgene plasmid #72732 | pAWp12 | addgene partial sequence | sequence record 137899 | WPRE-R 5'-CATAGCGTAAAAGGAGCAACA-3'
TAATTTTGTAATCCAGAGGTTGATTATCGATAAGCTTGATATCGAATTCCGGACTTTTCGCGGATCCGCC
TGCAGGTAGAGTCGCGGCCGCTTTACTTGTACAGCTCGTCCATGCCGAGAGTGATCCCGGCGGCGGTCAC
GAACTCCAGCAGGACCATGTGATCGCGCTTCTCGTTGGGGTCTTTGCTCAGGGCGGACTGGGTGCTCAGG
TAGTGGTTGTCGGGCAGCAGCACGGGGCCGTCGCCGATGGGGGTGTTCTGCTGGTAGTGGTCGGCGAGCT
GCACGCTGCCGTCCTCGATGTTGTGGCGGATCTTGAAGTTCACCTTGATGCCGTTCTTCTGCTTGTCGGC
CATGATATAGACGTTGTGGCTGTTGTAGTTGTACTCCAGCTTGTGCCCCAGGATGTTGCCGTCCTCCTTG
AAGTCGATGCCCTTCAGCTCGATGCGGTTCACCAGGGTGTCGCCCTCGAACTTCACCTCGGCGCGGGTCT
TGTAGTTGCCGTCGTCCTTGAAGAAGATGGTGCGCTCCTGGACGTAGCCTTCGGGCATGGCGGACTTGAA
GAAGTCGTGCTGCTTCATGTGGTCGGGGTAGCGGCTGAA
